>Addgene plasmid #200221 | pHygR8 | addgene full sequence | sequence record 393496 | Addgene NGS Result
AAGTAGATCAACTGCTCTAATTCCATCTCGTTTCTCTCTTTTCTTTCAATCTCTTTACCCGTTTCTCTTC
CCCTACGTCCCCCAAACCTACCACTGCACAGTAACACATACACATTCAACGTGTCACAATAAAAGCCCAT
CAACACCTTCTCTGTTGTTTTTTTTCTTCAAATGCATTTTTTTCACTTTGTTTAATAATTTTTACGCATC
GGATTTGTAGGATAGTGGAAATTTGTCCTTCAATGCTTCAATTGATTCGACACTTCTCAATATTTTTGAT
CAATAAACCATTGATTTTCTATTTAGAAGAAGATCACTGTAAATAACACCAAAAACATCACAGCAAAAAA
ACTCCCACTCAATTATATTACTGTTTTTATTGAAACTAGAATAAATTTGAAAATCTTCAAAGCATACACA
ATTAAAAAAAACGAAAAAAGAAAAAGTCCCGTTGATTCTCAAACTTAAATTTTTAAACTTGTCTGAACCA
TGTTGTAAGTTTGTAAAAGTTTCCCAGTTGTCCTCGAACAGGTCTAAAAATTGCGGTCATAAACTGAAAC
GTAACATATGATAAGGTATTTTGTGTGCGGTTTTTTCTATGATGTTTCAAAAAAATTTATCAGAAGTAAA
AAACATAAGAAGTGTACACAGAACATTGTGTAGATTTTGGGATAGAATTATTATTAATGGGGGGAGGGAG
CACAATTTTTTTCGACTTTTTATTACGAATTAATTCTATTTTTGAATCTACACAATTTCATTGTTAGAGG
TGACTTAAAAGAAGCTAAAAAACAAAGAAATTAAGAGAAGTTTTTTGATAATAACAAAAATAGGGGGTGG
GAGCACAGGGAGAAAGAGCATGTAGGGATGTTGAAGAGTAATTGGACCCACTTTGTACAAGAAAGCTGGG
TCTATTCCTTTGCCCTCGGACGAGTGCTGGGGCGTCGGTTTCCACTATCGGCGAGTACTTCTACACAGCC
ATCGGTCCAGACGGCCGCGCTTCTGCGGGCGATTTGTGTACGCCCGACAGTCCCGGCTCCGGATCGGACG
ATTGCGTCGCATCGACCCTGCGCCCAAGCTGCATCATCGAAATTGCCGTCAACCAAGCTCTGATAGAGTT
GGTCAAGACCAATGCGGAGCATATACGCCCGGAGCCGCGGCGATCCTGCAAGCTCCGGATGCCTCCGCTC
GAAGTAGCGCGTCTGCTGCTCCATACAAGCCAACCACGGCCTCCAGAAGAAGATGTTGGCGACCTCGTAT
TGGGAATCCCCGAACATCGCCTCGCTCCAGTCAATGACCGCTGTTATGCGGCCATTGTCCGTCAGGACAT
TGTTGGAGCCGAAATCCGCGTGCACGAGGTGCCGGACTTCGGGGCAGTCCTCGGCCCAAAGCATCAGCTC
ATCGAGAGCCTGCGCGACGGACGCACTGACGGTGTCGTCCATCACAGTTTGCCAGTGATACACATGGGGA
TCAGCAATCGCGCATATGAAATCACGCCATGTAGTGTATTGACCGATTCCTTGCGGTCCGAATGGGCCGA
ACCCGCTCGTCTGGCTAAGATCGGCCGCAGCGATCGCATCCATGGCCTCCGCGACCGGCTGCAGAACAGC
GGGCAGTTCGGTTTCAGGCAGGTCTTGCAACGTGACACCCTGTGCACGGCGGGAGATGCAATAGGTCAGG
CTCTCGCTGAATTCCCCAATGTCAAGCACTTCCGGAATCGGGAGCGCGGCCGATGCAAAGTGCCGATAAA
CATAACGATCTTTGTAGAAACCATCGGCGCAGCTATTTACCCGCAGGACATATCCACGCCCTCCTACATC
GAAGCTGAAAGCACGAGATTCTTCGCCCTCCGAGAGCTGCATCAGGTCGGAGACGCTGTCGAACTTTTCG
ATCAGAAACTTCTCGACAGACGTCGCGGTGAGTTCAGGCTTTTTCATGGAGCCTGCTTTTTTGTACAAAC
TTGCGGCACCGCCTGACATATTACCTTAAAATTCAAAAATTAATTTCAGATCAGTCATAACCAAGAAAAC
AAAATAAACGTTAGGACAGAAAATTCAAATTAATTAAAAATTATGCTGAATAAGAAAATTACATGCAAAG
CCTTATTTTCCTCATAGAAACAGTTGAATAACATATTTTTTAATTGAAAACATAGCAAAATTCGTGGTAA
AATTTGTCAAAACCTTGGAAAAAATCGAAAAAAGAACATTTCCCGATGCATTTTCCTATTTCTCGTTGCC
GACAACGTATAAACGTTGAATACTCAGTCAACGAATTTGGCTGCTGGCTTGGACTCTCGCACGGAAGAGA
CGCGTGTGTAGATTTACGACGAAAGCAAAAATGATCCCGCTTTCCAGTCGGGAAACCTGTCGTGCCAGCT
GCATTAATGAATCGGCCAACGCGCGGGGAGAGGCGGTTTGCGTATTGGGCGAATTCCGCTTCCTCGCTCA
CTGACTCGCTGCGCTCGGTCGTTCGGCTGCGGCGAGCGGTATCAGCTCACTCAAAGGCGGTAATACGGTT
ATCCACAGAATCAGGGGATAACGCAGGAAAGAACATGTGAGCAAAAGGCCAGCAAAAGGCCAGGAACCGT
AAAAAGGCCGCGTTGCTGGCGTTTTTCCATAGGCTCCGCCCCCCTGACGAGCATCACAAAAATCGACGCT
CAAGTCAGAGGTGGCGAAACCCGACAGGACTATAAAGATACCAGGCGTTTCCCCCTGGAAGCTCCCTCGT
GCGCTCTCCTGTTCCGACCCTGCCGCTTACCGGATACCTGTCCGCCTTTCTCCCTTCGGGAAGCGTGGCG
CTTTCTCATAGCTCACGCTGTAGGTATCTCAGTTCGGTGTAGGTCGTTCGCTCCAAGCTGGGCTGTGTGC
ACGAACCCCCCATTCAGCCCGACCGCTGCGCCTTATCCGGTAACTATCGTCTTGAGTCCAACCCGGTAAG
ACACGACTTATCGCCACTGGCAGCAGCCACTGGTAACAGGATTAGCAGAGCGAGGTATGTAGGCGGTGCT
ACAGAGTTCTTGAAGTGGTGGCCTAACTACGGCTACACTAGAAGAACAGTATTTGGTATCTGCGCTCTGC
TGAAGCCAGTTACCTTCGGAAAAAGAGTTGGTAGCTCTTGATCCGGCAAACAAACCACCGCTGGTAGCGG
TGGTTTTTTTGTTTGCAAGCAGCAGATTACGCGCAGAAAAAAAGGATCTCAAGAAGATCCTTTGATCTTT
TCTACGGGGTCTGACGCTCAGTGGAACGAAAACTCACGTTAAGGGATTTTGGTCATGAGATTATCAAAAA
GGATCTTCACCTAGATCCTTTTAAATTAAAAATGAAGTTTTAAATCAATCTAAAGTATATATGAGTAAAC
TTGGTCTGACAGTTACCAATGCTTAATCAGTGAGGCACCTATCTCAGCGATCTGTCTATTTCGTTCATCC
ATAGTTGCCTGACTCCCCGTCGTGTAGATAACTACGATACGGGAGGGCTTACCATCTGGCCCCAGTGCTG
CAATGATACCGCGAGATCCACGCTCACCGGCTCCAGATTTATCAGCAATAAACCAGCCAGCCGGAAGGGC
CGAGCGCAGAAGTGGTCCTGCAACTTTATCCGCCTCCATCCAGTCTATTAATTGTTGCCGGGAAGCTAGA
GTAAGTAGTTCGCCAGTTAATAGTTTGCGCAACGTTGTTGCCATTGCTACAGGCATCGTGGTGTCACGCT
CGTCGTTTGGTATGGCTTCATTCAGCTCCGGTTCCCAACGATCAAGGCGAGTTACATGATCCCCCATGTT
GTGCAAAAAAGCGGTTAGCTCCTTCGGTCCTCCGATCGTTGTCAGAAGTAAGTTGGCCGCAGTGTTATCA
CTCATGGTTATGGCAGCACTGCATAATTCTCTTACTGTCATGCCATCCGTAAGATGCTTTTCTGTGACTG
GTGAGTACTCAACCAAGTCATTCTGAGAATAGTGTATGCGGCGACCGAGTTGCTCTTGCCCGGCGTCAAT
ACGGGATAATACCGCGCCACATAGCAGAACTTTAAAAGTGCTCATCATTGGAAAACGTTCTTCGGGGCGA
AAACTCTCAAGGATCTTACCGCTGTTGAGATCCAGTTCGATGTAACCCACTCGTGCACCCAACTGATCTT
CAGCATCTTTTACTTTCACCAGCGTTTCTGGGTGAGCAAAAACAGGAAGGCAAAATGCCGCAAAAAAGGG
AATAAGGGCGACACGGAAATGTTGAATACTCATACTCTTCCTTTTTCAATATTATTGAAGCATTTATCAG
GGTTATTGTCTCATGAGCGGATACATATTTGAATGTATTTAGAAAAATAAACAAATAGGGGTTCCGCGCA
CATTTCCCCGAAAAGTGCCACCTAAATTGTAAGCGTTAATATTTTGTTAAAATTCGCGTTAAATTTTTGT
TAAATCAGCTCATTTTTTAACCAATAGGCCGAAATCGGCAAAATCCCTTATAAATCAAAAGAATAGACCG
AGATAGGGT
[37 nt withheld, positions 4490-4526]
AAAGAACGTGGACTCCAACGTCAAAGG
[49 nt withheld, positions 4554-4602]
T
[91 nt withheld, positions 4604-4694]
G
[124 nt withheld, positions 4696-4819]
CGTCGGAGCTCCACCGCGGTGGCGGCCGCTCTAGAACTAGTGGCGAAGAGCCTGCAGGTAACCACGCGTT
GCATGCTCTTCGGTACCCGGGAAGTTCCTATACTATTTGAAGAATAGGAACTTCTGCAGGAATTCGATAT
CGGTGAAGTTCCTATTCTCTAGAAAGTATAGGAACTTCAAAATGGGATCCCCAAAGAAGAAGCGTAAGGT
GTCGATGGTTTCCAAGGGAGAGGCCGTCATCAAGGAGTTCATGCGTTTCAAGGTCCACATGGAGGGATCC
ATGAACGGACACGAGTTCGAGATCGAGGGAGAGGGAGAGGGACGTCCATACGAGGGAACCCAAACCGCCA
AGCTCAAGGTCACCAAGGTAAGTTTAAACATATATATACTAACTAACCCTGATTATTTAAATTTTCAGGG
AGGACCACTCCCATTCTCCTGGGACATCCTCTCCCCACAATTCATGTACGGATCCCGTGCCTTCACCAAG
CACCCAGCCGACATCCCAGACTACTACAAGCAATCCTTCCCAGAGGGATTCAAGTGGGAGCGTGTCATGA
ACTTCGAGGACGGAGGAGCCGTCACCGTCACCCAAGACACCTCCCTCGAGGACGGAACCCTCATCTACAA
GGTAAGTTTAAACAGTTCGGTACTAACTAACCATACATATTTAAATTTTCAGGTCAAGCTCCGTGGAACC
AACTTCCCACCAGACGGACCAGTCATGCAAAAGAAGACCATGGGATGGGAGGCCTCCACCGAGCGTCTCT
ACCCAGAGGACGGAGTCCTCAAGGGAGACATCAAGATGGCCCTCCGTCTCAAGGACGGAGGACGTTACCT
CGCCGACTTCAAGGTAAGTTTAAACATGATTTTACTAACTAACTAATCTGATTTAAATTTTCAGACCACC
TACAAGGCCAAGAAGCCAGTCCAAATGCCAGGAGCCTACAACGTCGACCGTAAGCTCGACATCACCTCCC
ACAACGAGGACTACACCGTCGTCGAGCAATACGAGCGTTCCGAGGGACGTCACTCCACCGGAGGAATGGA
CGAGCTCTACAAGGCCTCCCGTCGTCGTAAGGCCAACCCAACCAAGCTCTCCGAGAACGCCAAGAAGCTC
GCC
Features (pLannotate 1.2.2; 13 found; start..end, strand, type, name):
    888..908     +  protein_bind   attB2: mutant version of attB; core recombination site for the Gateway® BP reaction BP Clonase™
    912..1937    -  CDS            HygR: aminoglycoside phosphotransferase from E. coli; aph(4)-Ia; confers resistance to hygromycin
   1943..1963    -  protein_bind   attB1: mutant version of attB; core recombination site for the Gateway® BP reaction BP Clonase™
   2346..2431    -  CDS            lacI (fragment): lac repressor; lacI; The lac repressor binds to the lac operator to inhibit transcription in E. coli. This inhibition can be relieved by adding lactose or isopropyl-β-D-thiogalactopyranoside (IPTG).
   2614..3202    -  rep_origin     ori: high-copy-number ColE1/pMB1/pBR322/pUC origin of replication
   3373..4233    -  CDS            AmpR: β-lactamase; bla; confers resistance to ampicillin, carbenicillin, and related antibiotics
   4234..4338    -  promoter       AmpR promoter: bla
   4391..4819    -  rep_origin     f1 ori (sequence partly withheld): f1 bacteriophage origin of replication; arrow indicates direction of (+) strand synthesis
   4825..4862    +  misc_feature   MCS (fragment): pBluescript multiple cloning site
   4943..4960    +  misc_feature   MCS (fragment): pBluescript multiple cloning site
   4964..4997    +  protein_bind   FRT (minimal): supports FLP-mediated excision but not integration (Turan and Bode, 2011) FLP recombinase from the Saccharomyces cerevisiae 2μ plasmid
   5034..5882    +  CDS            mScarlet: mScarlet is a basic (constitutively fluorescent) red fluorescent protein published in 2016, derived from synthetic construct. It has moderate acid sensitivity.
   5886..3       +  CDS            EGL-13 NLS (fragment) (across the origin): nuclear localization signal from the C. elegans EGL-13 transcription factor (Lyssenko et al., 2007)
