[The description below was written by a language model from this plasmid's Addgene catalogue record and pLannotate feature annotations shown in this document.]
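Description:
pHygR8 is an empty-backbone *C. elegans* integration vector of about 5.9 kb, designed for rapid recombination-mediated cassette exchange (RMCE) to generate single-copy transgenes using drug selection. It derives from pHygR2, from which the loxP site has been deleted. In *E. coli* it is maintained as a high-copy plasmid through a ColE1/pUC-type origin and selected with ampicillin via the β-lactamase gene and its native promoter. An f1 phage origin, fragments of a pBluescript-type multiple cloning site and a short lacI remnant are carried over from the parental backbone.

The worm-facing part has two functional modules. A hygromycin phosphotransferase coding sequence, flanked by attB1 and attB2 Gateway recombination scars, provides hygromycin selection of animals that have taken up the cassette. An mScarlet red fluorescent protein coding sequence, followed by a fragment of the EGL-13 nuclear localization signal, gives a nuclear red marker that visually identifies integrants. A minimal FRT site sits just upstream of mScarlet and next to the cloning-site remnants, consistent with FLP-mediated exchange into a genomic landing pad. Only one FRT-type site was annotated, however, so any variant partner site needed for exchange is not identified in the feature table. The table also does not annotate the promoters or 3′ UTRs driving HygR and mScarlet, so the record does not state them.

No insert is present. Users clone a transgene of interest into the vector by restriction enzyme cloning and then deliver it to worms for integration. The record does not explain the practical reason for removing loxP beyond distinguishing this version from its parent.
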