Addgene plasmid #200221: pHygR8
Purpose: (Empty Backbone) hygR selection nls-mScarlet marked rapid RMCE integration vector without loxP site
Depositing lab: Michael Nonet. Depositing organization: Washington University in Saint Louis. Publication: Rapid generation of C. elegans single-copy transgenes combining RMCE and drug selection. Nonet ML. Genetics. 2023 Apr 20:iyad072. doi: 10.1093/genetics/iyad072. PubMed 37079426.
Backbone
  Vector backbone: pHygR2
  Modifications to backbone: loxP site deleted
  Vector type: Worm Expression
  Selectable markers: Hygromycin
Growth in bacteria
  Bacterial resistance: Ampicillin, 100 μg/mL
  Growth temperature: 37°C
  Growth strain: DH5alpha
  Copy number: High Copy
Gene/Insert
  Cloning method: Restriction Enzyme
Terms and licenses: Academic/Nonprofit Terms; Industry Terms: Not Available to Industry
How to cite: pHygR8 was a gift from Michael Nonet (Addgene plasmid # 200221 ; http://n2t.net/addgene:200221 ; RRID:Addgene_200221)
